>Addgene plasmid #80352 | pCFJ150-atg4.2 | addgene partial sequence | sequence record 160325 | GFP-F 5'-GGTCCTTCTTGAGTTTGTAAC-3'
ACTATACAATGCCCGGGGGATCGGTGGAGCTCCACCGGTGGCGGCCGCTCCAGAACTAGTCCACCAAAGC
CATCTGCCAAGGGAGCCAAGAAGGCCGCCAAGACCGTCGTTGCCAAGCCAAAGGACGGAAAGAAGAGACG
TCATGCCCGCAAGGAATCGTACTCCGTCTACATCTACCGTGTTCTCAAGCAAGTTCACCCAGACACCGGA
GTCTCCTCCAAGGCCATGTCTATCATGAACTCCTTCGTCAACGATGTATTCGAACGCATCGCTTCGGAAG
CTTCCCGTCTTGCTCATTACAACAAACGCTCAACGATCTCATCCCGCGAAATTCAAACCGCTGTCCGTTT
GATTCTCCCAGGAGAACTTGCCAAGCACGCCGTGTCTGAGGGAACCAAGGCCGTCACCAAGTACACTTCC
AGCAAGTAAACCCAGCTTTCTTGTACAAAGTGGTTATTGACAATTTTTGAAATTCTGTACACTGAACATT
TATTGGTGCTTGATATGTATTGATGACGCAATGTGAACATTATTAAATAAAAATGTATTAAGGGAAGAAT
TCCATGTAACTTCAACTTTATTATACATAGTTGATAATTCACTGGCCGTCGTTTTACACTCGAGACGTAC
GGTGCGCGCGATGCATTCGAAGATCTGCCCACTAGTGAGTCGTATTATAAGTGCAAGTAAGATCAGTGTT
TGTTTCGATATCAGTCTGTTTCGTAACGGTCTTCTGTATAACTACAAAAAAGAATAAAAAACCGTATCAC
AACTGAGAAAAAAGACAAAACTTATTGAACAGTGTTCCTTTCAAAAAATTATTTTGTAAAAAATCGAGTT
TTTCTCCAAAATAACGCACGCAATCAAAAACAAGAAAACTAACGTGTTCTCCTGGGCGTGGAACTCCTTA
TCAAGATAC
