>Addgene plasmid #80352 | pCFJ150-atg4.2 | addgene partial sequence | sequence record 160326 | M13-F20 5'-TGTAAAACGACGGCCAGT-3'
AAGTTGAGTTCATGGAATTCTTCCCTTAATACATTTTTATTTAATAATGTTCACATTGCGTCATCAATAC
ATATCAAGCACCAATAAATGTTCAGTGTACAGAATTTCAAAAATTGTCAATAACCACTTTGTACAAGAAA
GCTGGGTTTACTTGCTGGAAGTGTACTTGGTGACGGCCTTGGTTCCCTCAGACACGGCGTGCTTGGCAAG
TTCTCCTGGGAGAATCAAACGGACAGCGGTTTGAATTTCGCGGGATGAGATCGTTGAGCGTTTGTTGTAA
TGAGCAAGACGGGAAGCTTCCGAAGCGATGCGTTCGAATACATCGTTGACGAAGGAGTTCATGATAGACA
TGGCCTTGGAGGAGACTCCGGTGTCTGGGTGAACTTGCTTGAGAACACGGTAGATGTAGACGGAGTACGA
TTCCTTGCGGGCATGACGTCTCTTCTTTCCGTCCTTTGGCTTGGCAACGACGGTCTTGGCGGCCTTCTTG
GCTCCCTTGGCAGATGGCTTTGGTGGACTAGTTCTGGAGCGGCCGCCACCGGTGGAGCTCCACCGATCCC
CCGGGCATTTGTATAGTTCATCCATGCCATGTGTAATCCCAGCAGCTGTTACAAACTCAAGAAGGACCAT
GTGGTCTCTCTTTTCGTTGGGATCTTTCGAAAGGGCAGATTGTGTGGACAGGTAATGGTTGTCTGGTAAA
AGGACAGGGCCATCGCCAATTGGAGTATTTTGTTGATAATGGTCTGCTAGTTGAACGCTTCCATCTTCAA
TGTTGTGTCTAATTTTGAAGTTCTGAAAATTTAAATCAGATTAGTTAGTTAGTAAAATCATGTTTAAACT
TACAACTTTGATTCCATTCTTTTGTTTGTCTGCCATGATGTATACATTGTGTGAGTTATAGTTGTATTCC
AATTTGTGTCCAAGAATGTTTCCATCTTC
