[The description below was written by a language model from this plasmid's Addgene catalogue record.]
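Description:
pCFJ150-atg4.2 is a Caenorhabditis elegans expression plasmid built on the pCFJ150 backbone, a vector commonly used as a targeting construct for Mos1-mediated single-copy insertion (MosSCI). It is propagated in E. coli under ampicillin selection. The record does not state the copy number or origin of replication, and no feature table is available to confirm other backbone elements, such as homology arms or a worm selection marker. The insert was assembled by Gateway cloning.

The payload is a 3'UTR reporter cassette described as Pmex-5:GFP::H2B::PEST::atg4.2 3'UTR. The mex-5 promoter drives transcription in the germline. The coding region fuses GFP to histone H2B, which concentrates the fluorescence on chromatin in nuclei and makes individual cells easy to score. A PEST degradation motif shortens the half-life of the fusion protein, so the signal reflects recent synthesis rather than accumulated protein. Downstream, the 3' untranslated region of the C. elegans atg-4.2 gene provides the variable regulatory element. Because the promoter and coding sequence are generic reporter parts, differences in the expression pattern can be attributed to post-transcriptional control conferred by this 3'UTR.

According to the record, the plasmid is intended for microinjection into worms. It belongs to a study describing efficient production of transgenic reporter strains and analysis of their expression patterns with a library-based MosSCI approach, which suggests it is one of a series of reporters carrying different 3'UTRs.
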