Addgene plasmid #80352: pCFJ150-atg4.2
Purpose: Pmex-5:GFP::H2B::PEST::atg4.2 3'UTR reporter construct used for microinjection
Depositing lab: Sean Ryder. Depositing organization: University of Massachusetts, Worcester. Publication: Efficient generation of transgenic reporter strains and analysis of expression patterns in Caenorhabditis elegans using Library MosSCI. Kaymak E, Farley BM, Hay SA, Li C, Ho S, Hartman DJ, Ryder SP. Dev Dyn. 2016 Jun 13. doi: 10.1002/dvdy.24426. PubMed 27294288.
Backbone
  Vector backbone: pCFJ150
  Vector type: Worm Expression
Growth in bacteria
  Bacterial resistance: Ampicillin, 100 μg/mL
  Growth temperature: 37°C
  Growth strain: DH5alpha
  Copy number: Unknown
Gene/Insert
  Gene/Insert name: Pmex-5:GFP::H2B::PEST::atg4.2 3'UTR
  Species: C. elegans (nematode)
  Cloning method: Gateway Cloning
  Sequencing primers: 5′ TTCGCTGTCCTGTCACACTC; 3′ TTCGCTGTCCTGTCACACTC
Terms and licenses: Academic/Nonprofit Terms; Industry Terms: Not Available to Industry
How to cite: pCFJ150-atg4.2 was a gift from Sean Ryder (Addgene plasmid # 80352 ; http://n2t.net/addgene:80352 ; RRID:Addgene_80352)
